>Addgene plasmid #143435 | TFORF0730 | addgene full sequence | sequence record 397886 | Addgene NGS Result
TTAATGTAGTCTTATGCAATACTCTTGTAGTCTTGCAACATGGTAACGATGAGTTAGCAACATGCCTTAC
AAGGAGAGAAAAAGCACCGTGCATGCCGATTGGTGGAAGTAAGGTGGTACGATCGTGCCTTATTAGGAAG
GCAACAGACGGGTCTGACATGGATTGGACGAACCACTGAATTGCCGCATTGCAGAGATATTGTATTTAAG
TGCCTAGCTCGATACATAAACGGGTCTCTCTGGTTAGACCAGATCTGAGCCTGGGAGCTCTCTGGCTAAC
TAGGGAACCCACTGCTTAAGCCTCAATAAAGCTTGCCTTGAGTGCTTCAAGTAGTGTGTGCCCGTCTGTT
GTGTGACTCTGGTAACTAGAGATCCCTCAGACCCTTTTAGTCAGTGTGGAAAATCTCTAGCAGTGGCGCC
CGAACAGGGACTTGAAAGCGAAAGGGAAACCAGAGGAGCTCTCTCGACGCAGGACTCGGCTTGCTGAAGC
GCGCACGGCAAGAGGCGAGGGGCGGCGACTGGTGAGTACGCCAAAAATTTTGACTAGCGGAGGCTAGAAG
GAGAGAGATGGGTGCGAGAGCGTCAGTATTAAGCGGGGGAGAATTAGATCGCGATGGGAAAAAATTCGGT
TAAGGCCAGGGGGAAAGAAAAAATATAAATTAAAACATATAGTATGGGCAAGCAGGGAGCTAGAACGATT
CGCAGTTAATCCTGGCCTGTTAGAAACATCAGAAGGCTGTAGACAAATACTGGGACAGCTACAACCATCC
CTTCAGACAGGATCAGAAGAACTTAGATCATTATATAATACAGTAGCAACCCTCTATTGTGTGCATCAAA
GGATAGAGATAAAAGACACCAAGGAAGCTTTAGACAAGATAGAGGAAGAGCAAAACAAAAGTAAGACCAC
CGCACAGCAAGCGGCCGCTGATCTTCAGACCTGGAGGAGGAGATATGAGGGACAATTGGAGAAGTGAATT
ATATAAATATAAAGTAGTAAAAATTGAACCATTAGGAGTAGCACCCACCAAGGCAAAGAGAAGAGTGGTG
CAGAGAGAAAAAAGAGCAGTGGGAATAGGAGCTTTGTTCCTTGGGTTCTTGGGAGCAGCAGGAAGCACTA
TGGGCGCAGCGTCAATGACGCTGACGGTACAGGCCAGACAATTATTGTCTGGTATAGTGCAGCAGCAGAA
CAATTTGCTGAGGGCTATTGAGGCGCAACAGCATCTGTTGCAACTCACAGTCTGGGGCATCAAGCAGCTC
CAGGCAAGAATCCTGGCTGTGGAAAGATACCTAAAGGATCAACAGCTCCTGGGGATTTGGGGTTGCTCTG
GAAAACTCATTTGCACCACTGCTGTGCCTTGGAATGCTAGTTGGAGTAATAAATCTCTGGAACAGATTTG
GAATCACACGACCTGGATGGAGTGGGACAGAGAAATTAACAATTACACAAGCTTAATACACTCCTTAATT
GAAGAATCGCAAAACCAGCAAGAAAAGAATGAACAAGAATTATTGGAATTAGATAAATGGGCAAGTTTGT
GGAATTGGTTTAACATAACAAATTGGCTGTGGTATATAAAATTATTCATAATGATAGTAGGAGGCTTGGT
AGGTTTAAGAATAGTTTTTGCTGTACTTTCTATAGTGAATAGAGTTAGGCAGGGATATTCACCATTATCG
TTTCAGACCCACCTCCCAACCCCGAGGGGACCCATGCATTGCATCTCAATTAGTCAGCAACCAGGTGTGG
AAAGTCCCCAGGCTCCCCAGCAGGCAGAAGTATGCAAAGCATGCGTCTCAATTAGTCAGCAACCATAGTC
CCGCCCCTAACTCCGCCCATCCCGCCCCTAACTCCGCCCAGTTCCGCCCATTCTCCGCCCCATGGCTGAC
TAATTTTTTTTATTTATGCAGAGGCCGAGGCCGCCTCGGCCTCTGAGCTATTCCAGAAGTAGTGAGGAGG
CTTTTTTGGAGGCCTAGGCTTTTGCAAAAAGCTTTCTAGAGGTACCACCGGAGCTTACCATGACCGAGTA
CAAGCCCACGGTGCGCCTCGCCACCCGCGACGACGTCCCCAGGGCCGTACGCACCCTCGCCGCCGCGTTC
GCCGACTACCCCGCCACGCGCCACACCGTCGATCCGGACCGCCACATCGAGCGGGTCACCGAGCTGCAAG
AACTCTTCCTCACGCGCGTCGGGCTCGACATCGGCAAGGTGTGGGTCGCGGACGACGGCGCCGCCGTGGC
GGTCTGGACCACGCCGGAGAGCGTCGAAGCGGGGGCGGTGTTCGCCGAGATCGGCCCGCGCATGGCCGAG
TTGAGCGGTTCCCGGCTGGCCGCGCAGCAACAGATGGAAGGCCTCCTGGCGCCGCACCGGCCCAAGGAGC
CCGCGTGGTTCCTGGCCACCGTCGGCGTCTCGCCCGACCACCAGGGCAAGGGTCTGGGCAGCGCCGTCGT
GCTCCCCGGAGTGGAGGCGGCCGAGCGCGCCGGGGTGCCCGCCTTCCTGGAGACCTCCGCGCCCCGCAAC
CTCCCCTTCTACGAGCGGCTCGGCTTCACCGTCACCGCCGACGTCGAGGTGCCCGAAGGACCGCGCACCT
GGTGCATGACCCGCAAGCCCGGTGCCAGTTAACGAATTCTAGATCTTGAGACAAATGGCAGTATTCATCC
ACAATTTTAAAAGAAAAGGGGGGATTGGGGGGTACAGTGCAGGGGAAAGAATAGTAGACATAATAGCAAC
AGACATACAAACTAAAGAATTACAAAAACAAATTACAAAAATTCAAAATTTTCGGGTTTATTACAGGGAC
AGCAGAGATCCACTTTGGCGCCGGCTCGAGGCCTGCAGGTGCAAAGATGGATAAAGTTTTAAACAGAGAG
GAATCTTTGCAGCTAATGGACCTTCTAGGTCTTGAAAGGAGTGGGAATTGGCTCCGGTGCCCGTCAGTGG
GCAGAGCGCACATCGCCCACAGTCCCCGAGAAGTTGGGGGGAGGGGTCGGCAATTGAACCGGTGCCTAGA
GAAGGTGGCGCGGGGTAAACTGGGAAAGTGATGTCGTGTACTGGCTCCGCCTTTTTCCCGAGGGTGGGGG
AGAACCGTATATAAGTGCAGTAGTCGCCGTGAACGTTCTTTTTCGCAACGGGTTTGCCGCCAGAACACAG
GTAAGTGCCGTGTGTGGTTCCCGCGGGCCTGGCCTCTTTACGGGTTATGGCCCTTGCGTGCCTTGAATTA
CTTCCACCTGGCTGCAGTACGTGATTCTTGATCCCGAGCTTCGGGTTGGAAGTGGGTGGGAGAGTTCGAG
GCCTTGCGCTTAAGGAGCCCCTTCGCCTCGTGCTTGAGTTGAGGCCTGGCCTGGGCGCTGGGGCCGCCGC
GTGCGAATCTGGTGGCACCTTCGCGCCTGTCTCGCTGCTTTCGATAAGTCTCTAGCCATTTAAAATTTTT
GATGACCTGCTGCGACGCTTTTTTTCTGGCAAGATAGTCTTGTAAATGCGGGCCAAGATCTGCACACTGG
TATTTCGGTTTTTGGGGCCGCGGGCGGCGACGGGGCCCGTGCGTCCCAGCGCACATGTTCGGCGAGGCGG
GGCCTGCGAGCGCGGCCACCGAGAATCGGACGGGGGTAGTCTCAAGCTGGCCGGCCTGCTCTGGTGCCTG
GCCTCGCGCCGCCGTGTATCGCCCCGCCCTGGGCGGCAAGGCTGGCCCGGTCGGCACCAGTTGCGTGAGC
GGAAAGATGGCCGCTTCCCGGCCCTGCTGCAGGGAGCTCAAAATGGAGGACGCGGCGCTCGGGAGAGCGG
GCGGGTGAGTCACCCACACAAAGGAAAAGGGCCTTTCCGTCCTCAGCCGTCGCTTCATGTGACTCCACGG
AGTACCGGGCGCCGTCCAGGCACCTCGATTAGTTCTCGAGCTTTTGGAGTACGTCGTCTTTAGGTTGGGG
GGAGGGGTTTTATGCGATGGAGTTTCCCCACACTGAGTGGGTGGAGACTGAAGTTAGGCCAGCTTGGCAC
TTGATGTAATTCTCCTTGGAATTTGCCCTTTTTGAGTTTGGATCTTGGTTCATTCTCAAGCCTCAGACAG
TGGTTCAAAGTTTTTTTCTTCCATTTCAGGTGTCGTGAGGCTAGCACCGCCACCATGCCATCTGAACAGA
AACAGTTATTTTGTGATGAAAAACAAACTACTTTAAAAAAAGATTATGATGTGAAAAATGAGATAGTTGA
TAGGTCGGCACCTAAACCAAAAATTTCAGGAAGTATTCATTATGCACTAAAAAATGTGAAAATTGATTTG
CCAAAAATAAATATTCCAAATGAAGTCCTATTGAAACATGAAGTTGACAAATACAGAAAATTATTTCAGA
GTAAACAGCAGACTGCAAGAAAATCTATCAGTATAAAGACTGTAAGCTGTGTAGAGGAGTGTACATTGCT
TCATAAGTCTGAGAGAGCTGAAGAAGAGGGTGTAAAAATGTCTGCAAAAATACTCAATTTCAGCTGTTTA
AAATGCCGAGACAACACTCGATATAGCCCAAATGATTTGCAGAAACACTTTCAAATGTGGCACCATGGCG
AATTACCTTCATATCCTTGTGAAATGTGCAACTTTTCAGCAAATGACTTTCAGGTATTTAAACAACACAG
ACGAACCCATAGAAGCACTTTAGTAAAATGTGACATTTGTAACAATGAGAGTGTATATACTTTACTGAAC
TTGACAAAGCATTTCACATCCACACATTGTGTTAATGGTAATTTTCAATGTGAAAAGTGTAAGTTCTCCA
CCCAGGATGTTGGCACATTTGTTCAGCACATTCATAGACATAATGAAATTCATTATAAGTGTGGTAAATG
TCATCATGTATGTTTTACCAAAGGAGAGCTTCAGAAGCACCTTCATATTCATTCTGGTACTTTTCCCTTC
ACTTGTCAATATTGTAGCTATGGTGCCACCAGGAGAGAACACCTTGTAAGACATGTTATAACTTTGCACA
AAGAACATTTATATGCAAAAGAAAAACTGGAAAAAGACAAATATGAAAAAAGAATGGCAAAGACTTCTGC
AGGACTTAAGCTAATACTGAAAAGATATAAAATAGGTGCATCAAGGAAGACGTTCTGGAAACGTAAGAAA
ATTAACAGTGGAAGTGACAGAAGTATAGAAAAGAACACTCAAGTGCTTAAGAAAATGAACAAAACACAGA
CTAAATCTGAAGACCAGAGCCATGTTGTTCAAGAGCATTTAAGTGAAGAAAAGGATGAAAGACTACACTG
TGAGAATAATGATAAAGCCCCTGAATCAGAGTCAGAGAAGCCAACTCCTCTGTCCACTGGGCAAGGTAAT
AGAGCTGAAGAGGGACCAAACGCTAGTTCAGGTTTCATGAAGACTGCTGTACTAGGACCTACACTGAAAA
ATGTAATGATGAAAAATAATAAACTAGCAGTTTCCCCTAACTATAATGCTACGTTTATGGGCTTCAAGAT
GATGGATGGAAAACAGCATATTGTATTAAAATTGGTGCCTATCAAACAAAATGTATGTTCACCAGGCTCA
CAGTCAGGTGCTGCAAAGGACGGTACTGCTAATTTGCAGCCCCAGACTTTGGACACTAATGGATTTTTAA
CAGGAGTAACAACTGAGTTAAATGACACAGTTTATATGAAAGCAGCTACTCCATTTTCATGTTCATCTTC
TATACTTTCAGGGAAAGCAAGTTCAGAAAAAGAAATGACTTTGATATCTCAAAGGAATAATATGCTTCAA
ACAATGGATTATGAGAAAAGTGTATCTTCTTTGTCAGCAACATCAGAATTGGTTACAGCATCAGTGAATT
TGACCACAAAATTTGAAACAAGAGATAATGTTGACTTCTGGGGAAATCATCTCACTCAGAGTCACCCCGA
GGTATTAGGTACCACCATTAAAAGTCCAGATAAAGTCAACTGTGTTGCCAAACCAAATGCATACAACAGT
GGAGATATGCATAATTATTGCATTAATTATGGCAACTGTGAGTTACCTGTTGAATCCTCCAACCAAGGAT
CATTACCTTTTCATAATTACTCAAAAGTGAATAATTCTAATAAACGTCGTAGGTTTTCAGGAACAGCAGT
GTATGAAAACCCTCAAAGAGAATCTTCATCCAGCAAAACAGTTGTCCAACAACCAATTAGTGAATCATTT
TTATCACTAGTGAGGCAGGAGAGCTCAAAACCAGATAGCCTATTAGCATCTATTAGCCTTTTAAATGATA
AAGATGGAACTTTAAAAGCAAAATCTGAAATTGAAGAACAGTATGTTTTAGAAAAAGGACAAAACATTGA
TGGACAAAACCTGTACAGTAATGAAAATCAAAATTTAGAGTGTGCGACTGAAAAATCTAAATGGGAAGAC
TTTTCTAATGTCGATTCACCTATGATGCCTAGAATCACATCTGTTTTCTCTCTCCAGAGCCAACAGGCAT
CAGAATTTCTGCCACCTGAAGTAAACCAATTGCTTCAGGATGTATTGAAAATAAAACCTGATGTAAAACA
AGACTCTAGTAACACTCCAAATAAAGGCTTGCCACTTCATTGTGACCAGTCATTTCAAAAACACGAGAGA
GAAGGCAAAATTGTTGAATCTTCGAAAGATTTCAAAGTGCAAGGCATCTTCCCAGTTCCACCTGGCAGTG
TGGGTATTAATGTGCCTACAAATGATTTGAATTTGAAATTTGGAAAAGAAAAACAAGTGTCATCAATACC
ACAAGATGTGAGAGATTCAGAGAAGATGCCTAGAATTTCAGGTTTTGGCACATTACTTAAGACTCAGTCA
GATGCGATAATAACACAGCAGCTTGTAAAAGACAAACTACGAGCCACCACACAAAATTTAGGTTCTTTTT
ATATGCAGAGTCCACTTTTAAATTCAGAACAAAAAAAAACTATAATTGTTCAGACTTCAAAAGGATTCTT
AATACCATTGAACATTACTAACAAGCCTGGGCTACCAGTTATTCCTGGAAATGCACTTCCATTGGTTAAT
TCACAAGGTATCCCTGCTTCTCTTTTTGTAAACAAGAAACCTGGGATGGTTTTAACACTTAATAATGGGA
AACTTGAAGGTGTTTCCGCTGTCAAAACCGAGGGTGCCCCAGCTCGTGGAACTGTGACTAAGGAGCCTTG
CAAAACACCTATTTTGAAGGTAGAACCAAACAATAATTGTCTTACACCTGGACTTTGTTCCAGCATTGGC
AGTTGTTTGAGCATGAAAAGTAGCTCAGAAAATACTTTGCCATTAAAAGGCCCTTACATTTTGAAACCAA
CGAGTTCTGTGAAAGCTGTTCTTATTCCTAACATGCTATCTGAGCAACAGAGCACTAAGTTGAATATCTC
CGATTCAGTAAAACAGCAGAATGAGATTTTTCCAAAACCACCTCTTTATACCTTCTTGCCTGATGGCAAA
CAAGCTGTTTTTTTAAAGTGTGTGATGCCAAATAAAACTGAGCTGCTTAAGCCCAAATTAGTCCAAAATA
GTACTTATCAAAATATACAGCCAAAGAAACCTGAAGGAACACCACAAAGAATATTGCTGAAAATTTTTAA
CCCTGTTTTAAATGTGACTGCTGCTAATAATCTGTCAGTAAGCAACTCTGCATCCTCATTGCAAAAAGAC
AACGTACCATCTAATCAGATTATAGGAGGAGAGCAGAAAGAGCCAGAATCTAGAGATGCCTTACCCTTCT
TACTAGATGACTTAATGCCAGCAAATGAAATTGTGATAACTTCTACTGCAACATGCCCAGAATCTTCTGA
GGAACCAATATGTGTCAGTGACTGTTCAGAGTCCAGGGTATTAAGGTGTAAAACAAATTGTAGAATTGAG
AGGAACTTCAATAGAAAAAAGACTTCCAAAAAAATTTTTTCAAAAACAAAAACTCATGGAAGTAAAGACT
CTGAAACTGCCTTTGTATCTAGAAACAGAAACTGTAAACGAAAGTGTAGGGATAGTTACCAAGAACCTCC
AAGAAGAAAAGCAACATTGCATAGAAAGTGTAAAGAAAAGGCAAAACCTGAAGATGTCCGTGAAACATTT
GGATTTAGCAGACCTAGGCTTTCAAAAGATTCCATCAGAACTTTGCGGCTTTTCCCTTTTAGTTCTAAAC
AGCTTGTGAAATGTCCTAGGAGAAACCAACCAGTTGTAGTTTTGAATCATCCTGACGCAGATGCACCAGA
AGTAGTAAGTGTAATGAAAACTATTGCTAAATTTAATGGACATGTACTTAAGGTTTCATTGTCAAAAAGA
ACTATAAATGCTTTACTGAAACCAGTTTGTTATAACCCTCCTAAAACAACTTATGATGATTTTTCCAAGA
GGCACAAAACATTTAAACCTGTTAGTTCTGTGAAAGAAAGATTTGTGCTAAAATTAACACTCAAAAAGAC
AAGCAAAAACAATTACCAGATTGTGAAGACTACCTCTGAAAATATTTTGAAGGCTAAATTTAACTGTTGG
TTTTGTGGTAGAGTATTTGACAATCAGGATACTTGGGCTGGTCATGGGCAGAGACATTTAATGGAAGCTA
CTCGGGATTGGAACATGTTAGAATAGTAATGAACTAGTCCGTAACTTGAAAGTATTTCGATTTCTTGGCT
TTATATATCTTGTGGAAAGGACGAGTTAGTTTGGCGGCGCATTCTCCTACGCGTTAAGTCGACAATCAAC
CTCTGGATTACAAAATTTGTGAAAGATTGACTGGTATTCTTAACTATGTTGCTCCTTTTACGCTATGTGG
ATACGCTGCTTTAATGCCTTTGTATCATGCTATTGCTTCCCGTATGGCTTTCATTTTCTCCTCCTTGTAT
AAATCCTGGTTGCTGTCTCTTTATGAGGAGTTGTGGCCCGTTGTCAGGCAACGTGGCGTGGTGTGCACTG
TGTTTGCTGACGCAACCCCCACTGGTTGGGGCATTGCCACCACCTGTCAGCTCCTTTCCGGGACTTTCGC
TTTCCCCCTCCCTATTGCCACGGCGGAACTCATCGCCGCCTGCCTTGCCCGCTGCTGGACAGGGGCTCGG
CTGTTGGGCACTGACAATTCCGTGGTGTTGTCGGGGAAATCATCGTCCTTTCCTTGGCTGCTCGCCTGTG
TTGCCACCTGGATTCTGCGCGGGACGTCCTTCTGCTACGTCCCTTCGGCCCTCAATCCAGCGGACCTTCC
TTCCCGCGGCCTGCTGCCGGCTCTGCGGCCTCTTCCGCGTCTTCGCCTTCGCCCTCAGACGAGTCGGATC
TCCCTTTGGGCCGCCTCCCCGCGTCGACTTTAAGACCAATGACTTACAAGGCAGCTGTAGATCTTAGCCA
CTTTTTAAAAGAAAAGGGGGGACTGGAAGGGCTAATTCACTCCCAACGAAGACAAGATCTGCTTTTTGCT
TGTACTGGGTCTCTCTGGTTAGACCAGATCTGAGCCTGGGAGCTCTCTGGCTAACTAGGGAACCCACTGC
TTAAGCCTCAATAAAGCTTGCCTTGAGTGCTTCAAGTAGTGTGTGCCCGTCTGTTGTGTGACTCTGGTAA
CTAGAGATCCCTCAGACCCTTTTAGTCAGTGTGGAAAATCTCTAGCAGTACGTATAGTAGTTCATGTCAT
CTTATTATTCAGTATTTATAACTTGCAAAGAAATGAATATCAGAGAGTGAGAGGAACTTGTTTATTGCAG
CTTATAATGGTTACAAATAAAGCAATAGCATCACAAATTTCACAAATAAAGCATTTTTTTCACTGCATTC
TAGTTGTGGTTTGTCCAAACTCATCAATGTATCTTATCATGTCTGGCTCTAGCTATCCCGCCCCTAACTC
CGCCCATCCCGCCCCTAACTCCGCCCAGTTCCGCCCATTCTCCGCCCCATGGCTGACTAATTTTTTTTAT
TTATGCAGAGGCCGAGGCCGCCTCGGCCTCTGAGCTATTCCAGAAGTAGTGAGGAGGCTTTTTTGGAGGC
CTAGGGACGTACCCAATTCGCCCTATAGTGAGTCGTATTACGCGCGCTCACTGGCCGTCGTTTTACAACG
TCGTGACTGGGAAAACCCTGGCGTTACCCAACTTAATCGCCTTGCAGCACATCCCCCTTTCGCCAGCTGG
CGTAATAGCGAAGAGGCCCGCACCGATCGCCCTTCCCAACAGTTGCGCAGCCTGAATGGCGAATGGG
[124 nt withheld, positions 10148-10271]
C
[91 nt withheld, positions 10273-10363]
A
[49 nt withheld, positions 10365-10413]
CCTTTGACGTTGGAGTCCACGTTCTTT
[37 nt withheld, positions 10441-10477]
ACCCTATCTCGGTCTATTCTTTTGATTTATAAGGGATTTTGCCGATTTCGGCCTATTGGTTAAAAAATGA
GCTGATTTAACAAAAATTTAACGCGAATTTTAACAAAATATTAACGCTTACAATTTAGGTGGCACTTTTC
GGGGAAATGTGCGCGGAACCCCTATTTGTTTATTTTTCTAAATACATTCAAATATGTATCCGCTCATGAG
ACAATAACCCTGATAAATGCTTCAATAATATTGAAAAAGGAAGAGTATGAGTATTCAACATTTCCGTGTC
GCCCTTATTCCCTTTTTTGCGGCATTTTGCCTTCCTGTTTTTGCTCACCCAGAAACGCTGGTGAAAGTAA
AAGATGCTGAAGATCAGTTGGGTGCACGAGTGGGTTACATCGAACTGGATCTCAACAGCGGTAAGATCCT
TGAGAGTTTTCGCCCCGAAGAACGTTTTCCAATGATGAGCACTTTTAAAGTTCTGCTATGTGGCGCGGTA
TTATCCCGTATTGACGCCGGGCAAGAGCAACTCGGTCGCCGCATACACTATTCTCAGAATGACTTGGTTG
AGTACTCACCAGTCACAGAAAAGCATCTTACGGATGGCATGACAGTAAGAGAATTATGCAGTGCTGCCAT
AACCATGAGTGATAACACTGCGGCCAACTTACTTCTGACAACGATCGGAGGACCGAAGGAGCTAACCGCT
TTTTTGCACAACATGGGGGATCATGTAACTCGCCTTGATCGTTGGGAACCGGAGCTGAATGAAGCCATAC
CAAACGACGAGCGTGACACCACGATGCCTGTAGCAATGGCAACAACGTTGCGCAAACTATTAACTGGCGA
ACTACTTACTCTAGCTTCCCGGCAACAATTAATAGACTGGATGGAGGCGGATAAAGTTGCAGGACCACTT
CTGCGCTCGGCCCTTCCGGCTGGCTGGTTTATTGCTGATAAATCTGGAGCCGGTGAGCGTGGGTCTCGCG
GTATCATTGCAGCACTGGGGCCAGATGGTAAGCCCTCCCGTATCGTAGTTATCTACACGACGGGGAGTCA
GGCAACTATGGATGAACGAAATAGACAGATCGCTGAGATAGGTGCCTCACTGATTAAGCATTGGTAACTG
TCAGACCAAGTTTACTCATATATACTTTAGATTGATTTAAAACTTCATTTTTAATTTAAAAGGATCTAGG
TGAAGATCCTTTTTGATAATCTCATGACCAAAATCCCTTAACGTGAGTTTTCGTTCCACTGAGCGTCAGA
CCCCGTAGAAAAGATCAAAGGATCTTCTTGAGATCCTTTTTTTCTGCGCGTAATCTGCTGCTTGCAAACA
AAAAAACCACCGCTACCAGCGGTGGTTTGTTTGCCGGATCAAGAGCTACCAACTCTTTTTCCGAAGGTAA
CTGGCTTCAGCAGAGCGCAGATACCAAATACTGTTCTTCTAGTGTAGCCGTAGTTAGGCCACCACTTCAA
GAACTCTGTAGCACCGCCTACATACCTCGCTCTGCTAATCCTGTTACCAGTGGCTGCTGCCAGTGGCGAT
AAGTCGTGTCTTACCGGGTTGGACTCAAGACGATAGTTACCGGATAAGGCGCAGCGGTCGGGCTGAACGG
GGGGTTCGTGCACACAGCCCAGCTTGGAGCGAACGACCTACACCGAACTGAGATACCTACAGCGTGAGCT
ATGAGAAAGCGCCACGCTTCCCGAAGGGAGAAAGGCGGACAGGTATCCGGTAAGCGGCAGGGTCGGAACA
GGAGAGCGCACGAGGGAGCTTCCAGGGGGAAACGCCTGGTATCTTTATAGTCCTGTCGGGTTTCGCCACC
TCTGACTTGAGCGTCGATTTTTGTGATGCTCGTCAGGGGGGCGGAGCCTATGGAAAAACGCCAGCAACGC
GGCCTTTTTACGGTTCCTGGCCTTTTGCTGGCCTTTTGCTCACATGTTCTTTCCTGCGTTATCCCCTGAT
TCTGTGGATAACCGTATTACCGCCTTTGAGTGAGCTGATACCGCTCGCCGCAGCCGAACGACCGAGCGCA
GCGAGTCAGTGAGCGAGGAAGCGGAAGAGCGCCCAATACGCAAACCGCCTCTCCCCGCGCGTTGGCCGAT
TCATTAATGCAGCTGGCACGACAGGTTTCCCGACTGGAAAGCGGGCAGTGAGCGCAACGCAATTAATGTG
AGTTAGCTCACTCATTAGGCACCCCAGGCTTTACACTTTATGCTTCCGGCTCGTATGTTGTGTGGAATTG
TGAGCGGATAACAATTTCACACAGGAAACAGCTATGACCATGATTACGCCAAGCGCGCAATTAACCCTCA
CTAAAGGGAACAAAAGCTGGAGCTGCAAGC
Features (pLannotate 1.2.2; 31 found; start..end, strand, type, name):
      5..231     +  promoter       RSV promoter: Rous sarcoma virus enhancer/promoter
    232..412     +  LTR            5' LTR (truncated): truncated 5' long terminal repeat (LTR) from HIV-1
    459..584     +  misc_feature   HIV-1 Ψ: packaging signal of human immunodeficiency virus type 1
    568..931     +  CDS            HIV-1 gag (fragment): gag protein from human immunodeficiency virus 1; gag
   1077..1310    +  misc_feature   RRE: The Rev response element (RRE) of HIV-1 allows for Rev-dependent mRNA export from the nucleus to the cytoplasm.
   1687..1713    +  CDS            Rev (fragment): human immunodeficiency virus 1 (HIV-1) Rev protein; rev; enhances nuclear export of unspliced and incompletely spliced viral mRNAs
   1720..1743    +  promoter       SV40 promoter (fragment): SV40 early promoter
   1744..1815    +  promoter       SV40 promoter (fragment): SV40 enhancer and early promoter
   1839..1974    +  rep_origin     SV40 ori: SV40 origin of replication
   2020..2616    +  CDS            PuroR (fragment): puromycin N-acetyltransferase; pac from Streptomyces; confers resistance to puromycin
   2665..2782    +  misc_feature   cPPT/CTS: central polypurine tract and central termination sequence of HIV-1
   2847..2913    +  CDS            small t antigen (fragment): SV40 (simian virus 40) small t antigen
   2920..4098    +  promoter       EF-1α promoter: strong constitutive promoter for human elongation factor EF-1α
   4115..8563    +  CDS            ZNF518A: Z518A_HUMAN - Also known as KIAA0335, ZNF518. Experimental evidence at protein level: Swiss-Prot protein existence level 1. Through its association with the EHMT1-EHMT2/G9A and PRC2/EED-EZH2 histone methyltransferase complexes may function in gene silencing, regulating repressive post-translational methylation of histone tails at promoters of target genes. From Homo sapiens (Human).
   8579..8632    +  promoter       U6 promoter (fragment): RNA polymerase III promoter for human U6 snRNA
   8674..9262    +  misc_feature   WPRE: woodchuck hepatitis virus posttranscriptional regulatory element
   9313..9332    +  misc_feature   cPPT/CTS (fragment): central polypurine tract and central termination sequence of HIV-1
   9334..9567    +  LTR            3' LTR (ΔU3): self-inactivating 3' long terminal repeat (LTR) from HIV-1
   9645..9766    +  polyA_signal   SV40 poly(A) signal: SV40 polyadenylation signal
   9806..9941    +  rep_origin     SV40 ori: SV40 origin of replication
   9962..9980    -  promoter       T7 promoter: promoter for bacteriophage T7 RNA polymerase
   9988..10143   +  CDS            lacZα (fragment): LacZα fragment of β-galactosidase; lacZ fragment
  10148..10576   +  rep_origin     f1 ori (sequence partly withheld): f1 bacteriophage origin of replication; arrow indicates direction of (+) strand synthesis
  10629..10733   +  promoter       AmpR promoter: bla
  10734..11594   +  CDS            AmpR: β-lactamase; bla; confers resistance to ampicillin, carbenicillin, and related antibiotics
  11765..12353   +  rep_origin     ori: high-copy-number ColE1/pMB1/pBR322/pUC origin of replication
  12536..12628   +  CDS            lacI (fragment): lac repressor; lacI; The lac repressor binds to the lac operator to inhibit transcription in E. coli. This inhibition can be relieved by adding lactose or isopropyl-β-D-thiogalactopyranoside (IPTG).
  12641..12662   +  protein_bind   CAP binding site: CAP binding activates transcription in the presence of cAMP. E. coli catabolite activator protein
  12677..12707   +  promoter       lac promoter: promoter for the E. coli lac operon
  12711..12733   +  protein_bind   lac operator (fragment): The lac repressor binds to the lac operator to inhibit transcription in E. coli. This inhibition can be relieved by adding lactose or isopropyl-β-D-thiogalactopyranoside (IPTG). lac repressor encoded by lacI
  12776..12794   +  promoter       T3 promoter: promoter for bacteriophage T3 RNA polymerase
