[The description below was written by a language model from this plasmid's Addgene catalogue record and pLannotate feature annotations shown in this document.]
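Description:
TFORF0730 is a lentiviral mammalian expression plasmid built on the pLX_TRC317 backbone and carrying the human zinc-finger transcription factor ZNF518A as its open reading frame. It belongs to a barcoded transcription factor ORF collection in which each construct carries a unique 24-bp barcode so that individual factors can be identified in pooled overexpression screens. The barcode itself is not annotated in the feature table. In bacteria the plasmid is maintained through a high-copy ColE1/pUC-type origin and selected with ampicillin via the β-lactamase gene. An f1 origin and remnants of lac, T7 and T3 cloning-vector elements also lie in the backbone. The sequenced record is about 12.8 kb, consistent with the stated backbone and insert sizes.

The transfer cassette has a third-generation layout. An RSV promoter fused to a truncated HIV-1 5' LTR drives genomic RNA production in packaging cells, followed by the Ψ packaging signal with a gag fragment, the Rev response element for Rev-dependent nuclear export, and a cPPT/CTS element that aids nuclear import. The 3' LTR carries the ΔU3 deletion, making the integrated provirus self-inactivating. Within the provirus, an SV40 early promoter drives puromycin N-acetyltransferase for selection of transduced cells, and a separate EF-1α promoter provides strong constitutive expression of the roughly 4.4 kb ZNF518A coding sequence. A WPRE downstream of the ORF enhances transcript stability and expression. The short U6 promoter fragment annotated between the ORF and the WPRE has no function stated in the record. ZNF518A is annotated as associating with G9A/GLP and PRC2 histone methyltransferase complexes and may act in gene silencing. The depositor notes that the ORF was synthesized and that the plasmid can be prone to recombination.
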