Addgene plasmid #143435: TFORF0730
Purpose: Lentiviral vector for overexpressing transcription factor ORFs with unique 24-bp barcodes. Barcodes facilitate identification of transcription factors in pooled screens.
Depositing lab: Feng Zhang. Depositing organization: Broad Institute. Publication: A transcription factor atlas of directed differentiation. Joung J, Ma S, Tay T, Geiger-Schuller KR, Kirchgatterer PC, Verdine VK, Guo B, Arias-Garcia MA, Allen WE, Singh A, Kuksenko O, Abudayyeh OO, Gootenberg JS, Fu Z, Macrae RK, Buenrostro JD, Regev A, Zhang F. Cell. 2023 Jan 5;186(1):209-229.e26. doi: 10.1016/j.cell.2022.11.026. PubMed 36608654.
Backbone
  Vector backbone: pLX_TRC317
  Backbone manufacturer: Broad Institute Genetic Perturbation Platform
  Backbone size w/o insert (bp): 8264
  Vector type: Mammalian Expression, Lentiviral
  Selectable markers: Puromycin
Growth in bacteria
  Bacterial resistance: Ampicillin, 100 μg/mL
  Growth temperature: 37°C
  Growth strain: NEB Stable
  Copy number: High Copy
Gene/Insert
  Gene/Insert name: ZNF518A
  Species: H. sapiens (human)
  Insert size (bp): 4553
  Entrez Gene: ZNF518A (a.k.a. ZNF518)
  Promoter: EF1a
  Cloning method: Unknown
  Sequencing primers: 5′ GGGTGGAGACTGAAGTTAGGCCAG; 3′ CACATAGCGTAAAAGGAGCAACATAG
Terms and licenses: Academic/Nonprofit Terms; Industry Terms: Not Available to Industry
Depositor comments: XM_017016994,XM_011540413,NM_001278524,NM_014803,XM_011540415,XM_011540412,XM_011540419,XM_017016993,XM_011540406,XM_011540410,XM_011540418,XM_011540420,XM_017016989,XM_011540408,NM_001278525,XM_017016992,XM_017016991,XM_017016986,XM_017016995,XM_017016990,XM_017016987,XM_017016996,XM_017016988,XM_017016997,XM_017016999,XM_017016998,ENST00000316045,ENST00000624776,ENST00000614149 . The transcription factor ORF portion of this plasmid was synthesized by Genewiz. Please test multiple small colonies in case of plasmid recombination. To make this collection available in a timely manner, a portion of this collection was not fully sequenced by Addgene. If an Addgene verified full plasmid sequence is not available, please contact us prior to placing an order to request the full sequence.
How to cite: TFORF0730 was a gift from Feng Zhang (Addgene plasmid # 143435 ; http://n2t.net/addgene:143435 ; RRID:Addgene_143435)
