>Addgene plasmid #143435 | TFORF0730 | depositor partial sequence | sequence record 282443 | Insert
ACCGCCACCATGCCATCTGAACAGAAACAGTTATTTTGTGATGAAAAACAAACTACTTTAAAAAAAGATT
ATGATGTGAAAAATGAGATAGTTGATAGGTCGGCACCTAAACCAAAAATTTCAGGAAGTATTCATTATGC
ACTAAAAAATGTGAAAATTGATTTGCCAAAAATAAATATTCCAAATGAAGTCCTATTGAAACATGAAGTT
GACAAATACAGAAAATTATTTCAGAGTAAACAGCAGACTGCAAGAAAATCTATCAGTATAAAGACTGTAA
GCTGTGTAGAGGAGTGTACATTGCTTCATAAGTCTGAGAGAGCTGAAGAAGAGGGTGTAAAAATGTCTGC
AAAAATACTCAATTTCAGCTGTTTAAAATGCCGAGACAACACTCGATATAGCCCAAATGATTTGCAGAAA
CACTTTCAAATGTGGCACCATGGCGAATTACCTTCATATCCTTGTGAAATGTGCAACTTTTCAGCAAATG
ACTTTCAGGTATTTAAACAACACAGACGAACCCATAGAAGCACTTTAGTAAAATGTGACATTTGTAACAA
TGAGAGTGTATATACTTTACTGAACTTGACAAAGCATTTCACATCCACACATTGTGTTAATGGTAATTTT
CAATGTGAAAAGTGTAAGTTCTCCACCCAGGATGTTGGCACATTTGTTCAGCACATTCATAGACATAATG
AAATTCATTATAAGTGTGGTAAATGTCATCATGTATGTTTTACCAAAGGAGAGCTTCAGAAGCACCTTCA
TATTCATTCTGGTACTTTTCCCTTCACTTGTCAATATTGTAGCTATGGTGCCACCAGGAGAGAACACCTT
GTAAGACATGTTATAACTTTGCACAAAGAACATTTATATGCAAAAGAAAAACTGGAAAAAGACAAATATG
AAAAAAGAATGGCAAAGACTTCTGCAGGACTTAAGCTAATACTGAAAAGATATAAAATAGGTGCATCAAG
GAAGACGTTCTGGAAACGTAAGAAAATTAACAGTGGAAGTGACAGAAGTATAGAAAAGAACACTCAAGTG
CTTAAGAAAATGAACAAAACACAGACTAAATCTGAAGACCAGAGCCATGTTGTTCAAGAGCATTTAAGTG
AAGAAAAGGATGAAAGACTACACTGTGAGAATAATGATAAAGCCCCTGAATCAGAGTCAGAGAAGCCAAC
TCCTCTGTCCACTGGGCAAGGTAATAGAGCTGAAGAGGGACCAAACGCTAGTTCAGGTTTCATGAAGACT
GCTGTACTAGGACCTACACTGAAAAATGTAATGATGAAAAATAATAAACTAGCAGTTTCCCCTAACTATA
ATGCTACGTTTATGGGCTTCAAGATGATGGATGGAAAACAGCATATTGTATTAAAATTGGTGCCTATCAA
ACAAAATGTATGTTCACCAGGCTCACAGTCAGGTGCTGCAAAGGACGGTACTGCTAATTTGCAGCCCCAG
ACTTTGGACACTAATGGATTTTTAACAGGAGTAACAACTGAGTTAAATGACACAGTTTATATGAAAGCAG
CTACTCCATTTTCATGTTCATCTTCTATACTTTCAGGGAAAGCAAGTTCAGAAAAAGAAATGACTTTGAT
ATCTCAAAGGAATAATATGCTTCAAACAATGGATTATGAGAAAAGTGTATCTTCTTTGTCAGCAACATCA
GAATTGGTTACAGCATCAGTGAATTTGACCACAAAATTTGAAACAAGAGATAATGTTGACTTCTGGGGAA
ATCATCTCACTCAGAGTCACCCCGAGGTATTAGGTACCACCATTAAAAGTCCAGATAAAGTCAACTGTGT
TGCCAAACCAAATGCATACAACAGTGGAGATATGCATAATTATTGCATTAATTATGGCAACTGTGAGTTA
CCTGTTGAATCCTCCAACCAAGGATCATTACCTTTTCATAATTACTCAAAAGTGAATAATTCTAATAAAC
GTCGTAGGTTTTCAGGAACAGCAGTGTATGAAAACCCTCAAAGAGAATCTTCATCCAGCAAAACAGTTGT
CCAACAACCAATTAGTGAATCATTTTTATCACTAGTGAGGCAGGAGAGCTCAAAACCAGATAGCCTATTA
GCATCTATTAGCCTTTTAAATGATAAAGATGGAACTTTAAAAGCAAAATCTGAAATTGAAGAACAGTATG
TTTTAGAAAAAGGACAAAACATTGATGGACAAAACCTGTACAGTAATGAAAATCAAAATTTAGAGTGTGC
GACTGAAAAATCTAAATGGGAAGACTTTTCTAATGTCGATTCACCTATGATGCCTAGAATCACATCTGTT
TTCTCTCTCCAGAGCCAACAGGCATCAGAATTTCTGCCACCTGAAGTAAACCAATTGCTTCAGGATGTAT
TGAAAATAAAACCTGATGTAAAACAAGACTCTAGTAACACTCCAAATAAAGGCTTGCCACTTCATTGTGA
CCAGTCATTTCAAAAACACGAGAGAGAAGGCAAAATTGTTGAATCTTCGAAAGATTTCAAAGTGCAAGGC
ATCTTCCCAGTTCCACCTGGCAGTGTGGGTATTAATGTGCCTACAAATGATTTGAATTTGAAATTTGGAA
AAGAAAAACAAGTGTCATCAATACCACAAGATGTGAGAGATTCAGAGAAGATGCCTAGAATTTCAGGTTT
TGGCACATTACTTAAGACTCAGTCAGATGCGATAATAACACAGCAGCTTGTAAAAGACAAACTACGAGCC
ACCACACAAAATTTAGGTTCTTTTTATATGCAGAGTCCACTTTTAAATTCAGAACAAAAAAAAACTATAA
TTGTTCAGACTTCAAAAGGATTCTTAATACCATTGAACATTACTAACAAGCCTGGGCTACCAGTTATTCC
TGGAAATGCACTTCCATTGGTTAATTCACAAGGTATCCCTGCTTCTCTTTTTGTAAACAAGAAACCTGGG
ATGGTTTTAACACTTAATAATGGGAAACTTGAAGGTGTTTCCGCTGTCAAAACCGAGGGTGCCCCAGCTC
GTGGAACTGTGACTAAGGAGCCTTGCAAAACACCTATTTTGAAGGTAGAACCAAACAATAATTGTCTTAC
ACCTGGACTTTGTTCCAGCATTGGCAGTTGTTTGAGCATGAAAAGTAGCTCAGAAAATACTTTGCCATTA
AAAGGCCCTTACATTTTGAAACCAACGAGTTCTGTGAAAGCTGTTCTTATTCCTAACATGCTATCTGAGC
AACAGAGCACTAAGTTGAATATCTCCGATTCAGTAAAACAGCAGAATGAGATTTTTCCAAAACCACCTCT
TTATACCTTCTTGCCTGATGGCAAACAAGCTGTTTTTTTAAAGTGTGTGATGCCAAATAAAACTGAGCTG
CTTAAGCCCAAATTAGTCCAAAATAGTACTTATCAAAATATACAGCCAAAGAAACCTGAAGGAACACCAC
AAAGAATATTGCTGAAAATTTTTAACCCTGTTTTAAATGTGACTGCTGCTAATAATCTGTCAGTAAGCAA
CTCTGCATCCTCATTGCAAAAAGACAACGTACCATCTAATCAGATTATAGGAGGAGAGCAGAAAGAGCCA
GAATCTAGAGATGCCTTACCCTTCTTACTAGATGACTTAATGCCAGCAAATGAAATTGTGATAACTTCTA
CTGCAACATGCCCAGAATCTTCTGAGGAACCAATATGTGTCAGTGACTGTTCAGAGTCCAGGGTATTAAG
GTGTAAAACAAATTGTAGAATTGAGAGGAACTTCAATAGAAAAAAGACTTCCAAAAAAATTTTTTCAAAA
ACAAAAACTCATGGAAGTAAAGACTCTGAAACTGCCTTTGTATCTAGAAACAGAAACTGTAAACGAAAGT
GTAGGGATAGTTACCAAGAACCTCCAAGAAGAAAAGCAACATTGCATAGAAAGTGTAAAGAAAAGGCAAA
ACCTGAAGATGTCCGTGAAACATTTGGATTTAGCAGACCTAGGCTTTCAAAAGATTCCATCAGAACTTTG
CGGCTTTTCCCTTTTAGTTCTAAACAGCTTGTGAAATGTCCTAGGAGAAACCAACCAGTTGTAGTTTTGA
ATCATCCTGACGCAGATGCACCAGAAGTAGTAAGTGTAATGAAAACTATTGCTAAATTTAATGGACATGT
ACTTAAGGTTTCATTGTCAAAAAGAACTATAAATGCTTTACTGAAACCAGTTTGTTATAACCCTCCTAAA
ACAACTTATGATGATTTTTCCAAGAGGCACAAAACATTTAAACCTGTTAGTTCTGTGAAAGAAAGATTTG
TGCTAAAATTAACACTCAAAAAGACAAGCAAAAACAATTACCAGATTGTGAAGACTACCTCTGAAAATAT
TTTGAAGGCTAAATTTAACTGTTGGTTTTGTGGTAGAGTATTTGACAATCAGGATACTTGGGCTGGTCAT
GGGCAGAGACATTTAATGGAAGCTACTCGGGATTGGAACATGTTAGAATAGTAATGAACTAGTCCGTAAC
TTGAAAGTATTTCGATTTCTTGGCTTTATATATCTTGTGGAAAGGACGAGTTAGTTTGGCGGCGCATTCT
CCT
