>Addgene plasmid #143435 | TFORF0730 | depositor partial sequence | sequence record 282444 | Barcode
GTTAGTTTGGCGGCGCATTCTCCT
